Addgene plasmid #109506: actc1b-GalT-mKate2
Purpose: Muscle specific zebrafish expression of mKate2 fused to the N-terminal sequence from zebrafish 1,4 galactosyltransferase 1 (GalT). Marks the Golgi complex.
Depositing lab: Rob Parton. Depositing organization: University of Queensland, Institute for Molecular Bioscience. Publication: In vivo cell biological screening identifies an endocytic capture mechanism for T-tubule formation. Hall TE, Martel N, Ariotti N, Xiong Z, Lo HP, Ferguson C, Rae J, Lim YW, Parton RG. Nat Commun. 2020 Jul 24;11(1):3711. doi: 10.1038/s41467-020-17486-w. PubMed 32709891.
Backbone
  Vector backbone: pDEST-actc1b-ccdb-mKate2
  Vector type: Zebrafish plasmids
Growth in bacteria
  Bacterial resistance: Ampicillin, 100 μg/mL
  Growth temperature: 37°C
  Growth strain: DH5alpha
  Copy number: High Copy
Gene/Insert
  Gene/Insert name: actc1b-GalT-mKate2
  Species: Synthetic
  Cloning method: Gateway Cloning
Terms and licenses: Academic/Nonprofit Terms; Industry Terms: Not Available to Industry
How to cite: actc1b-GalT-mKate2 was a gift from Rob Parton (Addgene plasmid # 109506 ; http://n2t.net/addgene:109506 ; RRID:Addgene_109506)
