[The description below was written by a language model from this plasmid's Addgene catalogue record and pLannotate feature annotations shown in this document.]
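Description:
actc1b-GalT-mKate2 is a zebrafish expression plasmid built by Gateway recombination into the destination vector pDEST-actc1b-ccdb-mKate2. It is maintained in E. coli as a high-copy plasmid through a ColE1/pUC-type origin and selected with ampicillin via the β-lactamase gene. The rest of the bacterial backbone looks pBluescript-derived, with a fragment of the M13/f1 origin, lac promoter/operator remnants, a T3 promoter and part of a multiple cloning site.

The payload is a Golgi marker for skeletal muscle. A short insert of about 260 bp lies between attB1 and attB2. By position and by the stated purpose, this is the N-terminal targeting sequence of zebrafish β-1,4-galactosyltransferase 1 (GalT), although the annotation software did not label it. It sits directly upstream of a mammalian codon-optimised mKate2 coding sequence, giving a far-red fluorescent protein with GalT at its N-terminus, and the unit ends in an SV40 polyadenylation signal before an attB3 site. The roughly 4 kb between attB4 and attB1 is essentially unannotated apart from a tiny, probably spurious match to the copia promoter. This region presumably holds the muscle-specific actc1b (alpha-cardiac actin 1b) promoter named in the record. A second SV40 poly(A) lies in the opposite orientation downstream of attB3. A short hit to medaka tyrosinase flanks the cassette; such hits are characteristic of Tol2 transposon arms, but the record does not state that Tol2 elements are present.

The two sequence records (9,383 and 9,401 nt) carry the same features in the same order and differ only in start point and slightly in length. The plasmid is intended for muscle-restricted labelling of the Golgi complex in live zebrafish, and its associated publication describes an in vivo cell-biological screen on T-tubule formation.
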