Features (pLannotate 1.2.2; 22 found; start..end, strand, type, name):
      7..228     -  rep_origin     M13 ori (fragment) (sequence partly withheld): M13 bacteriophage origin of replication; arrow indicates direction of (+) strand synthesis
    228..515     +  CDS            tyr (fragment) (sequence partly withheld): TYRO_ORYLA - Also known as tyro. Experimental evidence at transcript level: Swiss-Prot protein existence level 2. This is a copper-containing oxidase that functions in the formation of pigments such as melanins and other polyphenolic compounds. From Oryzias latipes (Japanese rice fish) (Japanese killifish).
   1097..1117    +  protein_bind   attB4: mutant version of attB; core recombination site for the Gateway® BP reaction BP Clonase™
   2025..2041    -  promoter       copia promoter (fragment): strong promoter from the Drosophila transposable element copia (Sinclair et al., 1986)
   5093..5113    +  protein_bind   attB1: mutant version of attB; core recombination site for the Gateway® BP reaction BP Clonase™
   5376..5396    -  protein_bind   attB2: mutant version of attB; core recombination site for the Gateway® BP reaction BP Clonase™
   5399..6094    +  CDS            mKate2: monomeric far-red fluorescent protein (Shcherbo et al., 2009) mammalian codon-optimized
   6110..6193    +  CDS            large T antigen (fragment): large T antigen from SV40 (simian virus 40)
   6216..6297    +  polyA_signal   SV40 poly(A) signal: SV40 polyadenylation signal
   6298..6318    -  protein_bind   attB3: mutant version of attB; core recombination site for the Gateway® BP reaction BP Clonase™
   6322..6342    +  CDS            lacZα (fragment): LacZα fragment of β-galactosidase; lacZ fragment
   6358..6492    -  polyA_signal   SV40 poly(A) signal: SV40 polyadenylation signal
   6515..6598    -  CDS            large T antigen (fragment): large T antigen from SV40 (simian virus 40)
   7164..7204    -  misc_feature   MCS (fragment): pBluescript multiple cloning site
   7217..7235    -  promoter       T3 promoter: promoter for bacteriophage T3 RNA polymerase
   7280..7296    -  protein_bind   lac operator: The lac repressor binds to the lac operator to inhibit transcription in E. coli. This inhibition can be relieved by adding lactose or isopropyl-β-D-thiogalactopyranoside (IPTG). lac repressor encoded by lacI
   7304..7334    -  promoter       lac promoter: promoter for the E. coli lac operon
   7349..7370    -  protein_bind   CAP binding site: CAP binding activates transcription in the presence of cAMP. E. coli catabolite activator protein
   7383..7475    -  CDS            lacI (fragment): lac repressor; lacI; The lac repressor binds to the lac operator to inhibit transcription in E. coli. This inhibition can be relieved by adding lactose or isopropyl-β-D-thiogalactopyranoside (IPTG).
   7658..8246    -  rep_origin     ori: high-copy-number ColE1/pMB1/pBR322/pUC origin of replication
   8417..9277    -  CDS            AmpR: β-lactamase; bla; confers resistance to ampicillin, carbenicillin, and related antibiotics
   9278..9382    -  promoter       AmpR promoter: bla
>Addgene plasmid #109506 | actc1b-GalT-mKate2 | depositor full sequence | sequence record 206443 | Full Sequence
CCACCTAAATTGTAAGCGTTAATATTTTGTTAAAATTCGCGTTAAATTTTTGTTAAATCAGCTCATTTTT
TAACCAATAGGCCGAAATCGGCAAAATCCCTTATAAATCAAAAGAATAGACCGAGATAGGGT
[37 nt withheld, positions 133-169]
AAAGAACGTGGACTCCAACGTCAAAGG
[32 nt withheld, positions 197-228]
GCTGGCTAAGAACTCATCAGCCTCCCCGGTCCATCTACCCACGTACCAATGCACCAATTGGCCACAATGA
CGGCTACTACATGGTGCCATTCCTTCCTCTTTATAGGAATGGAGACTACCTCCTGTCCAACAAGGCTCTT
GGATACGAGTACGCCTACCTGTTGGACCCAGGTCATTGCACAACACCAGAAATGCCCTCTGATCTGCAAA
AGACGTGAATATCTGTTCAGACACCCATATCCACTCTGTTCCACACAGGTCAGAGGTTTGTCCAGGAGTT
CTTGACAGAGGTGTAAAAAGTACTCAAAAATTTTACTCAAGTGAAAGTACAAGTACTTAGGGAAAATTTT
ACTCAATTAAAAGTAAAAGTATCTGGCTAGAATCTTACTTGAGTAAAAGTAAAAAAGTACTCCATTAAAA
TTGTACTTGAGTATTAAGGAAGTAAAAGTAAAAGCAAGAAAGAAAACTAGAGATTCTTGTTTAAGCTTTT
AATCTCAAAAAACATTAAATGAAATGCATACAAGGTTTTATCCTGCTTTAGAACTGTTTGTATTTAATTA
TCAAACTATAAGACAGACAATCTAATGCCAGTACACGCTACTCAAAGTTGTAAAACCTCAGATTTAACTT
CAGTAGAAGCTGATTCTCAAAATTGTTAGTGTCAAGCCTAGCTCTTTTGGGGCTGAAAAGCAATCCTGCA
GTGCTGAAAAGCCTCTCACAGGCAGCCGATGCGGGAAGAGGTGTATTAGTCTTGATAGAGAGGCTGCAAA
TAGCAGGAAACGTGAGCAGAGACTCCCTGGTGTCTGAAACACAGGCCAGATGGGCCCTCGAGCAGGAAAC
AGCTATGACCATGATTACGCCAAGCTATCAACTTTGTATAGAAAAGTTGGCACGCGCAGATTCCGTGTGG
GCCTGGTAATATCTTACCATTTTAAGCTATTTTAAGATTAGGGAAAAAAATTAAATAAAACTACTTTAAA
ATTACTTTCCTTAAAAAGCAACATATTTATTTAGTTTTTGTTTAACTGGCTCAAGATTGTAATATTTTAC
TTTTACATGTTTTTTTTAAGTACCTAAATGTGTTCAAAAGTAAAGTATGTTATTGTTTTTTTTTTTTTAA
TGTTAGCTAAGCTTTAAATTGTAATATATTACTTTTAAAAGTGACTTTTTAAAAATGTAAATAAAAAAGT
AACTATAAATGTGTAATGCATGTTATTTCTGTGGGTTTTTTAATTTTCATCTCAACTGGGCTTACAATTT
TAACATAATAAAAATCAAATCAAATCAAATCAGGCCCTTATTTGTCACATACACTCTTGTATACTGAAAT
AAACTAAATGTTGAGAAAAATTTAAATACACCAAAATAACGCATACCTTTTTTGTAATTACCTAAGTAAA
ACATTTAGTTCCTTTTTTAAGTGACTCAAGATTGTAATCTATTAATTGTAAAAGATAAAACTAGTGATCA
ATCTGACGTGCTTCTATGCAGCCTGTGAGATTAATTGTGATGTTTAATTATTAAACAATTTAAATGGATC
AAACATTTCACATGTGCTTATTGTGTCCAACAAAACCAGCAGAAGCACTTAAAAATATTGCATGACAACA
TGAGTTTTTAATGTAAATTATATATACTTCCTAAACGAAGTTAATCATATTTTCTAAAATAATAATGTCA
TTGAAATATTTAAATAAATGATAANCTTTAGTTGATTCAACATAAAATTGAAAGCAATAAGGACTTTTTT
TTTTTTACAGCGGTGAAGCAAAAGCNTGNAAATAATCATATAAATATAATAAATAAATAAATAAAATAAT
GGTTCTTGGTGCAAATATGAACACTTTAAATAAATATAGAATAAATATGATCAATAAGTCATAACGACGT
GTTTTATGTTGATTATAATTTAAACATGTTTCTAACGCAAGTTTTAAAAACTGTTTTAAAGTATTATTTT
AAGTTATAAGATCAATTTGACTCAACATTTTGTAGTGAAAATATGTTGTGTAAAATTAATATAATATACA
CTATAAAAATGCAAGGTTCCACACAATTCATTCATGTTGTCCCAACACAAATCGATTAAGTTAACAAATA
TATGTGGATTGAACATAAAAAATTAAGTTGTCCCAATGAAATCTCAAGAATTGTGTTGTTTCAGCTCATT
TTAAATAAGTAGTTTTAACAAGTAAAAAATAACATATTTTTGAGTGTGTATATATATATATTTATATATT
ACAAAATATAATAATATAAAATGTAAAAGATATAAACCATGCTACATATATTTAAGAGCTATTTTGCACA
TTACTTTTTTGCAAGCCATTTGAGTGTTTTTTTACAAATATATATTAGCTAAATATACAATATCTTAAAT
ATACAATTAATCAGACATGCAAAAAATGCATTTAACCTACATAAAAATACATGATCAACATATGTTTTAT
GCTGATTACAACTAAATCAAACGTAATGAAATTAATTTATAAAAGCGATTTAAATATGTCAATATTTTAA
GTTAAAATCACTTGAAACCTACTATAAATGAACTTAAATTTAAAAAATCTCCTTTAATTCCAATGCAGCA
CTGTTGTTTTTTCAGCTGAGGACCCCCGGTGCAGATGGTTGGCCCCCGGCCCGCTATTCTAAGGAAGCCT
TTCTTAATTTTAGGGCGGCGCTGCATGCGCTCAGATCAGATTCACGGGTGGAGAGGGTTATTTTCTCTTT
TTTATTTTTTCTTGCCTGCTCATATTTGGGCCTGTGTGAACCCCAGGCTCCGCCTCGGCCCCCAGGAGCC
GCTCTTATTTAAAGGGGATCCTCGCCTTCAGTCTTCGTCCCAGTGGAAGCATCAGTCTTGTGATAACAAC
TTGGTGAGTCCTACAGACCAGCGCTCGACTCTAGGCTTTAAATGCATTGATTTCTCTGGATTAGCTACCG
GGAGAGTTTTAACTTTGCTTATTAGTCTTGTGCTTGAACTGCTAGGTTTAAAGAGGGTTTTCTCTAATGC
ATGCATGAAGCGACAGCTGAAAACCAGAAATAGAGCGTTTGTCCTCCTGTTAAACTCTAGCCTTTCTTTG
GCATTTGTCAGTCCGAGTCTTCAGCTGCCGGCAGGAGATTGGGTTTCAGTAACACTTGCTGAGCACAAAC
TACACGTGCTTCCTTCAGATTTAATTCATTATTAATCATTCTAGATTTAAATGATCTTCTTACTCATTGC
TGATTATTTTAGCCTTGCGGAGCAGATTAAATGAGCACGTGTTTATTAAGATTGATTTAAATATAATTAA
TATTTCACCACTGTAGTTTTAAAATTGCCTTCTAAGTCATGGTTGATTTTTAATAGGTATCGGCTCTAAT
TAGATTACTATTTTGGTTTTTAAATGTTATTTCTATTTCATTTGTAGGCTCGTTTTTAATGTGATTTTAT
TAGATTCTAGTTTTAAAATCATCTTTTAGCCTTACTGAGCAGACTGAATGAACATGTTTCATTAAGATTA
ACTTCATTATAGTTAATTATTTAATCATTCTAGTGGATTATAAATCAGCTCTATTTAAATTGATTGTCGT
GTTTATTTCTATTTGATTTTTGATTATTTTTTAAGGTCGTTTTTATGTGATTTTTCCCCGATTCTAATTT
TAAACTAATTGTTTGATTTTTATATGATTCGACTCTTTTTAAATGAATTGTTTTGCTTTTTTTATTGAGC
ATATATATATATTATACAATTTCAATCAACAATTGTTGTGCTTTTTAAATGTTGTTTCTATTTCATTTCT
AGGGTCGATTTTATTCGATTCTAGTTTTAAAATCGTGATTTCTAACTCCTAACCTTACTGAGCAGACTGA
ATGAACATGTTTCATCAAGATTAACTTCATTATAGTTAATTATTGAATCGGGCTAGTGGTTTATAAATCA
GCTCTATTATAAATTAATTGTCATCATTATTTCTATTTAATTTTTATTATTTTTTTAGGATTATTTTTAA
GGGATTTTTTTCACGTTCTAGTTTTAAACTCAATGCTCATTACTGCTCACCCTTGCTGAGCAGTCTTTCG
TTAAGATTAAATTAATTAATAACCCATTCTAGTTTTAAAACAGTGTCTTAAGGCATAGCTGATATTTTAC
AAGTTTACTATTTAATATATCTCCATTTCTTTTTTTAGGGTCGATTTCATCTGATTTGATTAATTTTTAT
TATCTTCACTAAGCTTTTTGTTCTAGGTTTTATTCTCAGTATTATTACTGTTATATTTGAACTGAATTTC
TCCTCATAGTTTATTCATTTTATTTATTTATTTTTTGTTTATTCGCTATTTTGTATTTTAGTTTTTAATT
AGAAATTTTATTAGAATCGTTTTGAACTAGTTTTTATGCACTCTAACATTAATATTAAATCATAACTATT
ATTTTTATTATAATTTATTTGTGTTTATCTTTTTGTGTAGCTTTCATGTGTTTTTATTTTAGTTTTATTA
TGTTTGCATTGAATTTTTTGGACTAGTTTATATAACGATATACAGAAAAGCCATGACAACAAATGTTTTT
ATAATACCTATTAAGTATAAGCTAATCAGATTTCCACTATTCTGTTCAAAGTTAACATTATTAGCCATTC
TGATGGATCATTTGACATTTGTCATATGTCTTTATGAACACTGCTCTTTCAGATGCCACTTTTAAAGCTG
TTTTTTACAGTAAATGAACGTTTATTATTATGACATTATTTCCTAAGGCCTCTAGAGTACAGCAGGATGT
GGCGTGTGCATTACTGTGTAATTATGCTGACTGTAAATGTGCATTTATAGACTGTCAGCATGTCTGACTG
TGCGCTGTTGTGATTTGTCCTGCACAGACCAAGGCAAGTTTGTACAAAAAAGCAGGCTGCCACCATGCCG
GACTCCACCGGGAACTTCAGCCTCCTGCAGCGGACCTGCTCTCTGGTGGTGCTGCTGTGCTTCTTACACA
TCTTTGTCACCGTCATTTACTACATGAGGAACTCGGACTCTCGGCCAGCTTTCGCCCAGAACCAGCAGCA
GAGACCGACGATACACAGGAAACTGGCGGAGCAGAGGGGCACCACTGAGGACAGCAGACCCGCGGCCAAC
GCCTCGAGCAACGGCCAGGAGCTGCAGATCTGCGACCCAGCTTTCTTGTACAAAGTGGCTGTGAGCGAGC
TGATTAAGGAGAACATGCACATGAAGCTGTACATGGAGGGCACCGTGAACAACCACCACTTCAAGTGCAC
ATCCGAGGGCGAAGGCAAGCCCTACGAGGGCACCCAGACCATGAGAATCAAGGCGGTCGAGGGCGGCCCT
CTCCCCTTCGCCTTCGACATCCTGGCTACCAGCTTCATGTACGGCAGCAAAACCTTCATCAACCACACCC
AGGGCATCCCCGACTTCTTTAAGCAGTCCTTCCCCGAGGGCTTCACATGGGAGAGAGTCACCACATACGA
AGACGGGGGCGTGCTGACCGCTACCCAGGACACCAGCCTCCAGGACGGCTGCCTCATCTACAACGTCAAG
ATCAGAGGGGTGAACTTCCCATCCAACGGCCCTGTGATGCAGAAGAAAACACTCGGCTGGGAGGCCTCCA
CCGAGACCCTGTACCCCGCTGACGGCGGCCTGGAAGGCAGAGCCGACATGGCCCTGAAGCTCGTGGGCGG
GGGCCACCTGATCTGCAACTTGAAGACCACATACAGATCCAAGAAACCCGCTAAGAACCTCAAGATGCCC
GGCGTCTACTATGTGGACAGAAGACTGGAAAGAATCAAGGAGGCCGACAAAGAGACCTACGTCGAGCAGC
ACGAGGTGGCTGTGGCCAGATACTGCGACCTCCCTAGCAAACTGGGGCACAGATGAGCGGCCGCGACTCT
AGATCATAATCAGCCATACCACATTTGTAGAGGTTTTACTTGCTTTAAAAAACCTCCCACACCTCCCCCT
GAACCTGAAACATAAAATGAATGCAATTGTTGTTGTTAACTTGTTTATTGCAGCTTATAATGGTTACAAA
TAAAGCAATAGCATCACAAATTTCACAAATAAAGCATTTTTTTCACTGCCAACTTTATTATACATAGTTG
ATAATTCACTGGCCGTCGTTTTACGGTACCATCGATGATGATCCAGACATGATAAGATACATTGATGAGT
TTGGACAAACCACAACTAGAATGCAGTGAAAAAAATGCTTTATTTGTGAAATTTGTGATGCTATTGCTTT
ATTTGTAACCATTATAAGCTGCAATAAACAAGTTAACAACAACAATTGCATTCATTTTATGTTTCAGGTT
CAGGGGGAGGTGTGGGAGGTTTTTTAAAGCAAGTAAAACCTCTACAAATGTGGTATGGCTGATTATGATC
CTCTAGATCAGATCTGCGAAGATACGGCCACGGGTGCTCTTGATCCTGTGGCTGATTTTGGACTGTGCTG
CTCGCAGCTGCTGATGAATCACATACTTCCTCCATTTTCTTCCACTGATTGACTGTTATAATTTCCCTAA
TTTCCAGGTCAAGGTGCTGTGCATTGTGGTAATAGATGTGACATGACGTCACTTCCAAAGGACCAATGAA
CATGTCTGACCAATTTCATATAATGTGAAAACGATTTTCATAGGCAGAATAAATAACATTTAAATTAAAC
TGGGCATCAGCGCAATTCAATTGGTTTGGTAATAGCAAGGGAAAATAGAATGAAGTGATCTCCAAAAAAT
AAGTACTTTTTGACTGTAAATAAAATTGTAAGGAGTAAAAAGTACTTTTTTTTCTAAAAAAATGTAATTA
AGTAAAAGTAAAAGTATTGATTTTTAATTGTACTCAAGTAAAGTAAAAATCCCCAAAAATAATACTTAAG
TACAGTAATCAAGTAAAATTACTCAAGTACTTTACACCTCTGGTTCTTGACCCCCTACCTTCAGCAAGCC
CAGCAGATCCACTAGTTCTAGAGCGGCCGCCACCGCGGTGGAGCTCCAGCTTTTGTTCCCTTTAGTGAGG
GTTAATTGCGCGCTTGGCGTAATCATGGTCATAGCTGTTTCCTGTGTGAAATTGTTATCCGCTCACAATT
CCACACAACATACGAGCCGGAAGCATAAAGTGTAAAGCCTGGGGTGCCTAATGAGTGAGCTAACTCACAT
TAATTGCGTTGCGCTCACTGCCCGCTTTCCAGTCGGGAAACCTGTCGTGCCAGCTGCATTAATGAATCGG
CCAACGCGCGGGGAGAGGCGGTTTGCGTATTGGGCGCTCTTCCGCTTCCTCGCTCACTGACTCGCTGCGC
TCGGTCGTTCGGCTGCGGCGAGCGGTATCAGCTCACTCAAAGGCGGTAATACGGTTATCCACAGAATCAG
GGGATAACGCAGGAAAGAACATGTGAGCAAAAGGCCAGCAAAAGGCCAGGAACCGTAAAAAGGCCGCGTT
GCTGGCGTTTTTCCATAGGCTCCGCCCCCCTGACGAGCATCACAAAAATCGACGCTCAAGTCAGAGGTGG
CGAAACCCGACAGGACTATAAAGATACCAGGCGTTTCCCCCTGGAAGCTCCCTCGTGCGCTCTCCTGTTC
CGACCCTGCCGCTTACCGGATACCTGTCCGCCTTTCTCCCTTCGGGAAGCGTGGCGCTTTCTCATAGCTC
ACGCTGTAGGTATCTCAGTTCGGTGTAGGTCGTTCGCTCCAAGCTGGGCTGTGTGCACGAACCCCCCGTT
CAGCCCGACCGCTGCGCCTTATCCGGTAACTATCGTCTTGAGTCCAACCCGGTAAGACACGACTTATCGC
CACTGGCAGCAGCCACTGGTAACAGGATTAGCAGAGCGAGGTATGTAGGCGGTGCTACAGAGTTCTTGAA
GTGGTGGCCTAACTACGGCTACACTAGAAGGACAGTATTTGGTATCTGCGCTCTGCTGAAGCCAGTTACC
TTCGGAAAAAGAGTTGGTAGCTCTTGATCCGGCAAACAAACCACCGCTGGTAGCGGTGGTTTTTTTGTTT
GCAAGCAGCAGATTACGCGCAGAAAAAAAGGATCTCAAGAAGATCCTTTGATCTTTTCTACGGGGTCTGA
CGCTCAGTGGAACGAAAACTCACGTTAAGGGATTTTGGTCATGAGATTATCAAAAAGGATCTTCACCTAG
ATCCTTTTAAATTAAAAATGAAGTTTTAAATCAATCTAAAGTATATATGAGTAAACTTGGTCTGACAGTT
ACCAATGCTTAATCAGTGAGGCACCTATCTCAGCGATCTGTCTATTTCGTTCATCCATAGTTGCCTGACT
CCCCGTCGTGTAGATAACTACGATACGGGAGGGCTTACCATCTGGCCCCAGTGCTGCAATGATACCGCGA
GACCCACGCTCACCGGCTCCAGATTTATCAGCAATAAACCAGCCAGCCGGAAGGGCCGAGCGCAGAAGTG
GTCCTGCAACTTTATCCGCCTCCATCCAGTCTATTAATTGTTGCCGGGAAGCTAGAGTAAGTAGTTCGCC
AGTTAATAGTTTGCGCAACGTTGTTGCCATTGCTACAGGCATCGTGGTGTCACGCTCGTCGTTTGGTATG
GCTTCATTCAGCTCCGGTTCCCAACGATCAAGGCGAGTTACATGATCCCCCATGTTGTGCAAAAAAGCGG
TTAGCTCCTTCGGTCCTCCGATCGTTGTCAGAAGTAAGTTGGCCGCAGTGTTATCACTCATGGTTATGGC
AGCACTGCATAATTCTCTTACTGTCATGCCATCCGTAAGATGCTTTTCTGTGACTGGTGAGTACTCAACC
AAGTCATTCTGAGAATAGTGTATGCGGCGACCGAGTTGCTCTTGCCCGGCGTCAATACGGGATAATACCG
CGCCACATAGCAGAACTTTAAAAGTGCTCATCATTGGAAAACGTTCTTCGGGGCGAAAACTCTCAAGGAT
CTTACCGCTGTTGAGATCCAGTTCGATGTAACCCACTCGTGCACCCAACTGATCTTCAGCATCTTTTACT
TTCACCAGCGTTTCTGGGTGAGCAAAAACAGGAAGGCAAAATGCCGCAAAAAAGGGAATAAGGGCGACAC
GGAAATGTTGAATACTCATACTCTTCCTTTTTCAATATTATTGAAGCATTTATCAGGGTTATTGTCTCAT
GAGCGGATACATATTTGAATGTATTTAGAAAAATAAACAAATAGGGGTTCCGCGCACATTTCCCCGAAAA
GTG
