Features (pLannotate 1.2.2; 22 found; start..end, strand, type, name):
      2..22      +  protein_bind   attB1: mutant version of attB; core recombination site for the Gateway® BP reaction BP Clonase™
    285..305     -  protein_bind   attB2: mutant version of attB; core recombination site for the Gateway® BP reaction BP Clonase™
    308..1003    +  CDS            mKate2: monomeric far-red fluorescent protein (Shcherbo et al., 2009) mammalian codon-optimized
   1019..1102    +  CDS            large T antigen (fragment): large T antigen from SV40 (simian virus 40)
   1125..1206    +  polyA_signal   SV40 poly(A) signal: SV40 polyadenylation signal
   1207..1227    -  protein_bind   attB3: mutant version of attB; core recombination site for the Gateway® BP reaction BP Clonase™
   1231..1251    +  CDS            lacZα (fragment): LacZα fragment of β-galactosidase; lacZ fragment
   1267..1401    -  polyA_signal   SV40 poly(A) signal: SV40 polyadenylation signal
   1424..1507    -  CDS            large T antigen (fragment): large T antigen from SV40 (simian virus 40)
   2073..2113    -  misc_feature   MCS (fragment): pBluescript multiple cloning site
   2126..2144    -  promoter       T3 promoter: promoter for bacteriophage T3 RNA polymerase
   2189..2205    -  protein_bind   lac operator: The lac repressor binds to the lac operator to inhibit transcription in E. coli. This inhibition can be relieved by adding lactose or isopropyl-β-D-thiogalactopyranoside (IPTG). lac repressor encoded by lacI
   2213..2243    -  promoter       lac promoter: promoter for the E. coli lac operon
   2258..2279    -  protein_bind   CAP binding site: CAP binding activates transcription in the presence of cAMP. E. coli catabolite activator protein
   2292..2384    -  CDS            lacI (fragment): lac repressor; lacI; The lac repressor binds to the lac operator to inhibit transcription in E. coli. This inhibition can be relieved by adding lactose or isopropyl-β-D-thiogalactopyranoside (IPTG).
   2567..3155    -  rep_origin     ori: high-copy-number ColE1/pMB1/pBR322/pUC origin of replication
   3326..4186    -  CDS            AmpR: β-lactamase; bla; confers resistance to ampicillin, carbenicillin, and related antibiotics
   4187..4291    -  promoter       AmpR promoter: bla
   4317..4538    -  rep_origin     M13 ori (fragment) (sequence partly withheld): M13 bacteriophage origin of replication; arrow indicates direction of (+) strand synthesis
   4538..4825    +  CDS            tyr (fragment) (sequence partly withheld): TYRO_ORYLA - Also known as tyro. Experimental evidence at transcript level: Swiss-Prot protein existence level 2. This is a copper-containing oxidase that functions in the formation of pigments such as melanins and other polyphenolic compounds. From Oryzias latipes (Japanese rice fish) (Japanese killifish).
   5407..5427    +  protein_bind   attB4: mutant version of attB; core recombination site for the Gateway® BP reaction BP Clonase™
   6328..6344    -  promoter       copia promoter (fragment): strong promoter from the Drosophila transposable element copia (Sinclair et al., 1986)
>Addgene plasmid #109506 | actc1b-GalT-mKate2 | addgene full sequence | sequence record 220008 | Addgene NGS Result
GCAAGTTTGTACAAAAAAGCAGGCTGCCACCATGCCGGACTCCACCGGGAACTTCAGCCTCCTGCAGCGG
ACCTGCTCTCTGGTGGTGCTGCTGTGCTTCTTACACATCTTTGTCACCGTCATTTACTACATGAGGAACT
CGGACTCTCGGCCAGCTTTCGCCCAGAACCAGCAGCAGAGACCGACGATACACAGGAAACTGGCGGAGCA
GAGGGGCACCACTGAGGACAGCAGACCCGCGGCCAACGCCTCGAGCAACGGCCAGGAGCTGCAGATCTGC
GACCCAGCTTTCTTGTACAAAGTGGCTGTGAGCGAGCTGATTAAGGAGAACATGCACATGAAGCTGTACA
TGGAGGGCACCGTGAACAACCACCACTTCAAGTGCACATCCGAGGGCGAAGGCAAGCCCTACGAGGGCAC
CCAGACCATGAGAATCAAGGCGGTCGAGGGCGGCCCTCTCCCCTTCGCCTTCGACATCCTGGCTACCAGC
TTCATGTACGGCAGCAAAACCTTCATCAACCACACCCAGGGCATCCCCGACTTCTTTAAGCAGTCCTTCC
CCGAGGGCTTCACATGGGAGAGAGTCACCACATACGAAGACGGGGGCGTGCTGACCGCTACCCAGGACAC
CAGCCTCCAGGACGGCTGCCTCATCTACAACGTCAAGATCAGAGGGGTGAACTTCCCATCCAACGGCCCT
GTGATGCAGAAGAAAACACTCGGCTGGGAGGCCTCCACCGAGACCCTGTACCCCGCTGACGGCGGCCTGG
AAGGCAGAGCCGACATGGCCCTGAAGCTCGTGGGCGGGGGCCACCTGATCTGCAACTTGAAGACCACATA
CAGATCCAAGAAACCCGCTAAGAACCTCAAGATGCCCGGCGTCTACTATGTGGACAGAAGACTGGAAAGA
ATCAAGGAGGCCGACAAAGAGACCTACGTCGAGCAGCACGAGGTGGCTGTGGCCAGATACTGCGACCTCC
CTAGCAAACTGGGGCACAGATGAGCGGCCGCGACTCTAGATCATAATCAGCCATACCACATTTGTAGAGG
TTTTACTTGCTTTAAAAAACCTCCCACACCTCCCCCTGAACCTGAAACATAAAATGAATGCAATTGTTGT
TGTTAACTTGTTTATTGCAGCTTATAATGGTTACAAATAAAGCAATAGCATCACAAATTTCACAAATAAA
GCATTTTTTTCACTGCCAACTTTATTATACATAGTTGATAATTCACTGGCCGTCGTTTTACGGTACCATC
GATGATGATCCAGACATGATAAGATACATTGATGAGTTTGGACAAACCACAACTAGAATGCAGTGAAAAA
AATGCTTTATTTGTGAAATTTGTGATGCTATTGCTTTATTTGTAACCATTATAAGCTGCAATAAACAAGT
TAACAACAACAATTGCATTCATTTTATGTTTCAGGTTCAGGGGGAGGTGTGGGAGGTTTTTTAAAGCAAG
TAAAACCTCTACAAATGTGGTATGGCTGATTATGATCCTCTAGATCAGATCTGCGAAGATACGGCCACGG
GTGCTCTTGATCCTGTGGCTGATTTTGGACTGTGCTGCTCGCAGCTGCTGATGAATCACATACTTCCTCC
ATTTTCTTCCACTGATTGACTGTTATAATTTCCCTAATTTCCAGGTCAAGGTGCTGTGCATTGTGGTAAT
AGATGTGACATGACGTCACTTCCAAAGGACCAATGAACATGTCTGACCAATTTCATATAATGTGAAAACG
ATTTTCATAGGCAGAATAAATAACATTTAAATTAAACTGGGCATCAGCGCAATTCAATTGGTTTGGTAAT
AGCAAGGGAAAATAGAATGAAGTGATCTCCAAAAAATAAGTACTTTTTGACTGTAAATAAAATTGTAAGG
AGTAAAAAGTACTTTTTTTTCTAAAAAAATGTAATTAAGTAAAAGTAAAAGTATTGATTTTTAATTGTAC
TCAAGTAAAGTAAAAATCCCCAAAAATAATACTTAAGTACAGTAATCAAGTAAAATTACTCAAGTACTTT
ACACCTCTGGTTCTTGACCCCCTACCTTCAGCAAGCCCAGCAGATCCACTAGTTCTAGAGCGGCCGCCAC
CGCGGTGGAGCTCCAGCTTTTGTTCCCTTTAGTGAGGGTTAATTGCGCGCTTGGCGTAATCATGGTCATA
GCTGTTTCCTGTGTGAAATTGTTATCCGCTCACAATTCCACACAACATACGAGCCGGAAGCATAAAGTGT
AAAGCCTGGGGTGCCTAATGAGTGAGCTAACTCACATTAATTGCGTTGCGCTCACTGCCCGCTTTCCAGT
CGGGAAACCTGTCGTGCCAGCTGCATTAATGAATCGGCCAACGCGCGGGGAGAGGCGGTTTGCGTATTGG
GCGCTCTTCCGCTTCCTCGCTCACTGACTCGCTGCGCTCGGTCGTTCGGCTGCGGCGAGCGGTATCAGCT
CACTCAAAGGCGGTAATACGGTTATCCACAGAATCAGGGGATAACGCAGGAAAGAACATGTGAGCAAAAG
GCCAGCAAAAGGCCAGGAACCGTAAAAAGGCCGCGTTGCTGGCGTTTTTCCATAGGCTCCGCCCCCCTGA
CGAGCATCACAAAAATCGACGCTCAAGTCAGAGGTGGCGAAACCCGACAGGACTATAAAGATACCAGGCG
TTTCCCCCTGGAAGCTCCCTCGTGCGCTCTCCTGTTCCGACCCTGCCGCTTACCGGATACCTGTCCGCCT
TTCTCCCTTCGGGAAGCGTGGCGCTTTCTCATAGCTCACGCTGTAGGTATCTCAGTTCGGTGTAGGTCGT
TCGCTCCAAGCTGGGCTGTGTGCACGAACCCCCCGTTCAGCCCGACCGCTGCGCCTTATCCGGTAACTAT
CGTCTTGAGTCCAACCCGGTAAGACACGACTTATCGCCACTGGCAGCAGCCACTGGTAACAGGATTAGCA
GAGCGAGGTATGTAGGCGGTGCTACAGAGTTCTTGAAGTGGTGGCCTAACTACGGCTACACTAGAAGAAC
AGTATTTGGTATCTGCGCTCTGCTGAAGCCAGTTACCTTCGGAAAAAGAGTTGGTAGCTCTTGATCCGGC
AAACAAACCACCGCTGGTAGCGGTGGTTTTTTTGTTTGCAAGCAGCAGATTACGCGCAGAAAAAAAGGAT
CTCAAGAAGATCCTTTGATCTTTTCTACGGGGTCTGACGCTCAGTGGAACGAAAACTCACGTTAAGGCAT
TTTGGTCATGAGATTATCAAAAAGGATCTTCACCTAGATCCTTTTAAATTAAAAATGAAGTTTTAAATCA
ATCTAAAGTATATATGAGTAAACTTGGTCTGACAGTTACCAATGCTTAATCAGTGAGGCACCTATCTCAG
CGATCTGTCTATTTCGTTCATCCATAGTTGCCTGACTCCCCGTCGTGTAGATAACTACGATACGGGAGGG
CTTACCATCTGGCCCCAGTGCTGCAATGATACCGCGAGACCCACGCTCACCGGCTCCAGATTTATCAGCA
ATAAACCAGCCAGCCGGAAGGGCCGAGCGCAGAAGTGGTCCTGCAACTTTATCCGCCTCCATCCAGTCTA
TTAATTGTTGCCGGGAAGCTAGAGTAAGTAGTTCGCCAGTTAATAGTTTGCGCAACGTTGTTGCCATTGC
TACAGGCATCGTGGTGTCACGCTCGTCGTTTGGTATGGCTTCATTCAGCTCCGGTTCCCAACGATCAAGG
CGAGTTACATGATCCCCCATGTTGTGCAAAAAAGCGGTTAGCTCCTTCGGTCCTCCGATCGTTGTCAGAA
GTAAGTTGGCCGCAGTGTTATCACTCATGGTTATGGCAGCACTGCATAATTCTCTTACTGTCATGCCATC
CGTAAGATGCTTTTCTGTGACTGGTGAGTACTCAACCAAGTCATTCTGAGAATAGTGTATGCGGCGACCG
AGTTGCTCTTGCCCGGCGTCAATACGGGATAATACCGCGCCACATAGCAGAACTTTAAAAGTGCTCATCA
TTGGAAAACGTTCTTCGGGGCGAAAACTCTCAAGGATCTTACCGCTGTTGAGATCCAGTTCGATGTAACC
CACTCGTGCACCCAACTGATCTTCAGCATCTTTTACTTTCACCAGCGTTTCTGGGTGAGCAAAAACAGGA
AGGCAAAATGCCGCAAAAAAGGGAATAAGGGCGACACGGAAATGTTGAATACTCATACTCTTCCTTTTTC
AATATTATTGAAGCATTTATCAGGGTTATTGTCTCATGAGCGGATACATATTTGAATGTATTTAGAAAAA
TAAACAAATAGGGGTTCCGCGCACATTTCCCCGAAAAGTGCCACCTAAATTGTAAGCGTTAATATTTTGT
TAAAATTCGCGTTAAATTTTTGTTAAATCAGCTCATTTTTTAACCAATAGGCCGAAATCGGCAAAATCCC
TTATAAATCAAAAGAATAGACCGAGATAGGGT
[37 nt withheld, positions 4443-4479]
AAAGAACGTGGACTCCAACGTCAAAGG
[32 nt withheld, positions 4507-4538]
GCTGGCTAAGAACTCATCAGCCTCCCCGGTCCATCTACCCACGTACCAATGCACCAATTGGCCACAATGA
CGGCTACTACATGGTGCCATTCCTTCCTCTTTATAGGAATGGAGACTACCTCCTGTCCAACAATGCTCTT
GGATACGAGTACGCCTACCTGTTGGACCCAGGTCATTGCACAACACCAGAAATGCCCTCTGATCTGCAAA
AGACGTGAATATCTGTTCAGACACCCATATCCACTCTGTTCCACACAGGTCAGAGGTTTGTCCAGGAGTT
CTTGACAGAGGTGTAAAAAGTACTCAAAAATTTTACTCAAGTGAAAGTACAAGTACTTAGGGAAAATTTT
ACTCAATTAAAAGTAAAAGTATCTGGCTAGAATCTTACTTGAGTAAAAGTAAAAAAGTACTCCATTAAAA
TTGTACTTGAGTATTAAGGAAGTAAAAGTAAAAGCAAGAAAGAAAACTAGAGATTCTTGTTTAAGCTTTT
AATCTCAAAAAACATTAAATGAAATGCATACAAGGTTTTATCCTGCTTTAGAACTGTTTGTATTTAATTA
TCAAACTATAAGACAGACAATCTAATGCCAGTACACGCTACTCAAAGTTGTAAAACCTCAGATTTAACTT
CAGTAGAAGCTGATTCTCAAAATTGTTAGTGTCAAGCCTAGCTCTTTTGGGGCTGAAAAGCAATCCTGCA
GTGCTGAAAAGCCTCTCACAGGCAGCCGATGCGGGAAGAGGTGTATTAGTCTTGATAGAGAGGCTGCAAA
TAGCAGGAAACGTGAGCAGAGACTCCCTGGTGTCTGAAACACAGGCCAGATGGGCCCTCGAGCAGGAAAC
AGCTATGACCATGATTACGCCAAGCTATCAACTTTGTATAGAAAAGTTGGCACGCGCAGATTCCGTGTGG
GCCTGGTAATATCTTACCATTTTAAGCTATTTTAAGATTAGGGAAAAAAATTAAATAAAACTACTTTAAA
ATTACTTTCCTTAAAAAGCAACATATTTATTTAGTTTTTGTTTAACTGGCTCAAGATTGTAATATTTTAC
TTTTACATGTTTTTTTAAGTACCTAAATGTGTTCAAAAGTAAAGTATGTTATTGTTTTTTTTTTTTAATG
TTAGCTAAGCTTTAAATTGTAATATATTACTTTTAAAAGTGACTTTTTAAAAATGTAAATAAAAAAGTAA
CTATAAATGTGTAATGCATGTTATTTCTGTGGGTTTTTAATTTTCATCTCAACTGGGCTTACAATTTTAA
CATAATAAAAATCAAATCAAATCAAATCAGGCCCTTATTTGTCACATACACTCTTGTATACTGAAATAAA
CTAAATGTTGAGAAAAATTTAAATACACCAAAATAACGCATACCTTTTTTGTAATTACCTAAGTAAAACA
TTTAGTTCCTTTTTTAAGTGACTCAAGATTGTAATCTATTAATTGTAAAAGATAAAACTAGTGATCAATC
TGACGTGCTTCTATGCAGCCTGTGAGATTAATTGTGATGTTTAATTATTAAACAATTTAAATGGATCAAA
CATTTCACATGTGCTTATTGTGTCCAACAAAACCAGCAGAAGCACTTAAAAATATTGCATGACAACATGA
GTTTTTAATGTAAATTATATATACTTCCTAAACGAAGTTAATCATATTTCTAAAATAATAATGTCATTGA
AATATTTAAATAAATGATAAGCTTTAGTTGATTCAACATAAAATTGAAAGCAATAAGGACTTTTTTTTTT
TACAGCGGTGAAGCAAAAGCATGTAATAATCATATAATATAATAAATAAATAAATAAATAATGGCTCTTG
GTGCAAATATGAACACTTTAAATAAATATAGAATAAATATGATCAATAAGTCATAACGATGTGTTTTATG
TTGATTATAATTTAAACATGTTTCTAACGCAAGTTTTAAAAACTGTTTTAAAGTATTATTTTAAGTTATA
AGATCAATTTGACTCAACATTTTGTAGTGAAAATATGTTGTGTAAAATTAATATAATATACACTATAAAA
ATGCAGGGTTCCACACAATACATTAATGTTGTCCCAACACAAATCGATTAAGTTAACAAATATATGTGGA
TTGAACATAAAAAATTAAGTTGTCCCAATGAAATCTCAAGAATTGTGTTGTTTCAGCTCATTTTAAATAA
GTAGTTTTAACAAGTAAAAAATAACATATTTTTGAGTGTGTATATATATATATTACAAAATATAATAATA
TAAAATGTAAAAGATATAAACCATGCTACATATATTTAAGAGCTATTTTGCACATTACTTTTTTGCAAGC
CATTTTAGTGTTTTTTTTACAAATATATATTAGCTAAATATACAATATCTTAAATATACAATTAATCAGA
CATGCAATTAATGCATTTAACCTACATAAAAATACATGATCAACATATGTTTTATGCTGATTACAACTAA
ATCAAACGTAATGAAATTAATTTATAAAAGCGATTTAAATATGTCAATATTTTAAGTTAAAATCACTTGA
AACCTACTATAAATGAACTTAAATTAAAAAAATCTCCTTTAATTCCAATGCAACAGTGTTGTTTTTTCAG
CTGAGGACCCCCGGTGCAGATGGTTGGCCCCCGGCCCGCTATTCTAAGGAAGCCTTTCTTAATTTTAGGG
CGGCGCTGCATGCGCTCAGATCAGATTCACGGGTGGAGAGGGTTATTTTCTCTTTTTTATTTTTTCTTGC
CTGCTCATATTTGGGCCTGTGTGAACCCCAGGCTCCGCCTCGGCCCCCAGGAGCCGCTCTTATTTAAAGG
GGATCCTCGCCTTCAGTCTTCGTCCCAGTGGAAGCATCAGTCTTGTGATAACAACTTGGTGAGTCCTACA
GACCAGCGCTCGACTCTAGGCTTTAAATGCATTGATTTCTCTGGATTAGCTACCGGGAGAGTTTTAACTT
TGCTTATTAGTCTTGTGCTCGAACTGCTAGGTTTAAAGAGTGTTTTCTCTAATGCATGCATGAAGCGACA
GCTGAAAACCAGAAATAGAGCGTTTGTCCTCCTGTTAAACTCTAGCCTTTCTTTGGCATTTGTCAGTCCG
AGTCTTCAGCTGCCGGCAGGAGATTGGGTTTCAGTAACACTTGCTGAGCACAAACTACACGTGCTTTCTT
CAGATTTAATTCATTATTAATCATTCTAGATTTAAATGATGTTCTTACTCATTGCTGATTATTTTAGCCT
TGCGGAGCAGATTAAATGAGCACGTGTTTCATTAAGATTGATTTAAATATAATTAATATTTCACCACTGT
AGTTTTAAAATTGCCTTCTAAGTCATGGTTGATTTTTAATAGGTATCGGCTCTAATTAGATTACTATTTT
GGTTTTTAAATGTTATTTCTATTTCATTTGTAGGCTCGTTTTTAATGTGATTTTATTAGATTCTAGTTTT
AAAATCATCTCTTAGCCTTAATGAGCAGACTGAATGAACATGTTTCATTAAGATTAACTTCATTATAATG
AATTATTTAATCATTCTAGTGGGTTATAAATCAGCTCTATTTAAATTAATTGTCGTGTTTATTTCTATTT
AATTTTTGATTATTTTTTCAGGGTCGTTTTTATGTGATTTTTTCCCGTTTCTAATTTTAAACTAATTGTT
TGATTTTTATATGATTCGACTCTTTTTAAATGAATTGTTTTGCTTTTTTTATTGAGCATATATATATTAT
ACAATTTCAATCAACAATTGTTGTGCTTTTTAAATGTTGTTTCTATTTCATTTCTAGGGTCGATTTTATT
CGATTCTAGTTTTAAAATCGTGATTTTTAACTTCTAACCTTACTGAGCAGACTGAATGAACATGTTTCAT
CAAGATTAACTTCATTATAGTTAATTATTGAATCGTGCTAGTGGTTTATAAATCAGCTCTATTTAAATTA
ATCATCATCATTATTTCTATTTAATTTTTATTATTTCTTTAGGATTATTTTTATGTGATTTTTTTCACGT
TCTAGTTTTAAACTCAATGCTCATTACTGCTCACCCTTGCTGAGCAGTCTTTCGTTAAGATTAAATTAAT
TAATAACCATTCTAGTTTTAAAACAGTGTCTTAAGGCATAGCTGATATTTTACAAGTTTACTATTTAATA
TATCTCCTTTCTTTTTTTAGGGTCGATTTCATCTGATTTGATTAATTTTTATTATCTTCACTAAGCTTTT
TGTTCTAGGTTTTATTCTCAGTATTATTACTGTTATATTTGAACTGAATTTCTCCTCATAGTTTATTCAT
TTTATTTATTTATTTTTTGTTTATTCGCTATTTTGTATTTTAGTTTTTAATTAGAAATTTTATTAGAATC
GTTTTGAACTAGTTTTTATGCACTCTAACATTAATATTAAATCATAACTATTATTTTTATTATAATTTAT
TTGTGTTTATCTTTTTGTGTAGCTTTCATGTGTTTTTATTTTAGTTTTATTATGTTTGCATTGAATTTTT
TGGACTAGTTTATATAACGATATACAGAAAAGCCATGACAACAAATGTTTTTATAATACCTATTAAGTAT
AAGCTAATCAGATTTCCACTATTCTGTTCAAAGTTAACATTATTAGCCATTCTGATGGATCATTTGACAT
TTGTCATATGTCTTTATGAACACTGCTCTTTCAGATGCCACTTTTAAAGCTGTTTTTTACAGTAAATGAA
CGTTTATTATTATGACATTATTTCCTAAGGCCTCTAGAGTACAGCAGGATGTGGCGTGTGCATTACCGTG
TAATTATGCTGACTGTAAATGTGCATTTATAGACTGTCAGCATGTCTGACTGTGCGCTGTTGTGATTGGT
CCTGCACAGACCAAG
